>Addgene plasmid #116308 | pHAGE-EGFR-T354M | addgene full sequence | sequence record 250493 | Addgene NGS Result
TGGAAGGGCTAATTCACTCCCAAAGAAGACAAGATATCCTTGATCTGTGGATCTACCACACACAAGGCTA
CTTCCCTGATTAGCAGAACTACACACCAGGGCCAGGGGTCAGATATCCACTGACCTTTGGATGGTGCTAC
AAGCTAGTACCAGTTGAGCCAGATAAGGTAGAAGAGGCCAATAAAGGAGAGAACACCAGCTTGTTACACC
CTGTGAGCCTGCATGGGATGGATGACCCGGAGAGAGAAGTGTTAGAGTGGAGGTTTGACAGCCGCCTAGC
ATTTCATCACGTGGCCCGAGAGCTGCATCCGGAGTACTTCAAGAACTGCTGATATCGAGCTTGCTACAAG
GGACTTTCCGCTGGGGACTTTCCAGGGAGGCGTGGCCTGGGCGGGACTGGGGAGTGGCGAGCCCTCAGAT
CCTGCATATAAGCAGCTGCTTTTTGCCTGTACTGGGTCTCTCTGGTTAGACCAGATCTGAGCCTGGGAGC
TCTCTGGCTAACTAGGGAACCCACTGCTTAAGCCTCAATAAAGCTTGCCTTGAGTGCTTCAAGTAGTGTG
TGCCCGTCTGTTGTGTGACTCTGGTAACTAGAGATCCCTCAGACCCTTTTAGTCAGTGTGGAAAATCTCT
AGCAGTGGCGCCCGAACAGGGACTTGAAAGCGAAAGGGAAACCAGAGGAGCTCTCTCGACGCAGGACTCG
GCTTGCTGAAGCGCGCACGGCAAGAGGCGAGGGGCGGCGACTGGTGAGTACGCCAAAAATTTTGACTAGC
GGAGGCTAGAAGGAGAGAGATGGGTGCGAGAGCGTCAGTATTAAGCGGGGGAGAATTAGATCGCGATGGG
AAAAAATTCGGTTAAGGCCAGGGGGAAAGAAAAAATATAAATTAAAACATATAGTATGGGCAAGCAGGGA
GCTAGAACGATTCGCAGTTAATCCTGGCCTGTTAGAAACATCAGAAGGCTGTAGACAAATACTGGGACAG
CTACAACCATCCCTTCAGACAGGATCAGAAGAACTTAGATCATTATATAATACAGTAGCAACCCTCTATT
GTGTGCATCAAAGGATAGAGATAAAAGACACCAAGGAAGCTTTAGACAAGATAGAGGAAGAGCAAAACAA
AAGTAAGACCACCGCACAGCAAGCGGCCGGCCGCTGATCTTCAGACCTGGAGGAGGAGATATGAGGGACA
ATTGGAGAAGTGAATTATATAAATATAAAGTAGTAAAAATTGAACCATTAGGAGTAGCACCCACCAAGGC
AAAGAGAAGAGTGGTGCAGAGAGAAAAAAGAGCAGTGGGAATAGGAGCTTTGTTCCTTGGGTTCTTGGGA
GCAGCAGGAAGCACTATGGGCGCAGCGTCAATGACGCTGACGGTACAGGCCAGACAATTATTGTCTGGTA
TAGTGCAGCAGCAGAACAATTTGCTGAGGGCTATTGAGGCGCAACAGCATCTGTTGCAACTCACAGTCTG
GGGCATCAAGCAGCTCCAGGCAAGAATCCTGGCTGTGGAAAGATACCTAAAGGATCAACAGCTCCTGGGG
ATTTGGGGTTGCTCTGGAAAACTCATTTGCACCACTGCTGTGCCTTGGAATGCTAGTTGGAGTAATAAAT
CTCTGGAACAGATTTGGAATCACACGACCTGGATGGAGTGGGACAGAGAAATTAACAATTACACAAGCTT
AATACACTCCTTAATTGAAGAATCGCAAAACCAGCAAGAAAAGAATGAACAAGAATTATTGGAATTAGAT
AAATGGGCAAGTTTGTGGAATTGGTTTAACATAACAAATTGGCTGTGGTATATAAAATTATTCATAATGA
TAGTAGGAGGCTTGGTAGGTTTAAGAATAGTTTTTGCTGTACTTTCTATAGTGAATAGAGTTAGGCAGGG
ATATTCACCATTATCGTTTCAGACCCACCTCCCAACCCCGAGGGGACCCGACAGGCCCGAAGGAATAGAA
GAAGAAGGTGGAGAGAGAGACAGAGACAGATCCATTCGATTAGTGAACGGATCTCGACGGTATCGCCGAA
TTCACAAATGGCAGTATTCATCCACAATTTTAAAAGAAAAGGGGGGATTGGGGGGTACAGTGCAGGGGAA
AGAATAGTAGACATAATAGCAACAGACATACAAACTAAAGAATTACAAAAACAAATTACAAAAATTCAAA
ATTTTCGGGTTTATTACAGGGACAGCAGAGATCCAGTTTGGACTAGTCGTGAGGCTCCGGTGCCCGTCAG
TGGGCAGAGCGCACATCGCCCACAGTCCCCGAGAAGTTGGGGGGAGGGGTCGGCAATTGAACCGGTGCCT
AGAGAAGGTGGCGCGGGGTAAACTGGGAAAGTGATGTCGTGTACTGGCTCCGCCTTTTTCCCGAGGGTGG
GGGAGAACCGTATATAAGTGCAGTAGTCGCCGTGAACGTTCTTTTTCGCAACGGGTTTGCCGCCAGAACA
CAGGTAAGTGCCGTGTGTGGTTCCCGCGGGCCTGGCCTCTTTACGGGTTATGGCCCTTGCGTGCCTTGAA
TTACTTCCACCTGGCTGCAGTACGTGATTCTTGATCCCGAGCTTCGGGTTGGAAGTGGGTGGGAGAGTTC
GAGGCCTTGCGCTTAAGGAGCCCCTTCGCCTCGTGCTTGAGTTGAGGCCTGGCCTGGGCGCTGGGGCCGC
CGCGTGCGAATCTGGTGGCACCTTCGCGCCTGTCTCGCTGCTTTCGATAAGTCTCTAGCCATTTAAAATT
TTTGATGACCTGCTGCGACGCTTTTTTTCTGGCAAGATAGTCTTGTAAATGCGGGCCAAGATCTGCACAC
TGGTATTTCGGTTTTTGGGGCCGCGGGCGGCGACGGGGCCCGTGCGTCCCAGCGCACATGTTCGGCGAGG
CGGGGCCTGCGAGCGCGGCCACCGAGAATCGGACGGGGGTAGTCTCAAGCTGGCCGGCCTGCTCTGGTGC
CTGGCCTCGCGCCGCCGTGTATCGCCCCGCCCTGGGCGGCAAGGCTGGCCCGGTCGGCACCAGTTGCGTG
AGCGGAAAGATGGCCGCTTCCCGGCCCTGCTGCAGGGAGCTCAAAATGGAGGACGCGGCGCTCGGGAGAG
CGGGCGGGTGAGTCACCCACACAAAGGAAAAGGGCCTTTCCGTCCTCAGCCGTCGCTTCATGTGACTCCA
CGGAGTACCGGGCGCCGTCCAGGCACCTCGATTAGTTCTCGAGCTTTTGGAGTACGTCGTCTTTAGGTTG
GGGGGAGGGGTTTTATGCGATGGAGTTTCCCCACACTGAGTGGGTGGAGACTGAAGTTAGGCCAGCTTGG
CACTTGATGTAATTCTCCTTGGAATTTGCCCTTTTTGAGTTTGGATCTTGGTTCATTCTCAAGCCTCAGA
CAGTGGTTCAAAGTTTTTTTCTTCCATTTCAGGTGTCGTGAAGCGGCCCTGCAGATATCAACAAGTTTGT
ACAAAAAAGCAGGCACCATGCGACCCTCCGGGACGGCCGGGGCAGCGCTCCTGGCGCTGCTGGCTGCGCT
CTGCCCGGCGAGTCGGGCTCTGGAGGAAAAGAAAGTTTGCCAAGGCACGAGTAACAAGCTCACGCAGTTG
GGCACTTTTGAAGATCATTTTCTCAGCCTCCAGAGGATGTTCAATAACTGTGAGGTGGTCCTTGGGAATT
TGGAAATTACCTATGTGCAGAGGAATTATGATCTTTCCTTCTTAAAGACCATCCAGGAGGTGGCTGGTTA
TGTCCTCATTGCCCTCAACACAGTGGAGCGAATTCCTTTGGAAAACCTGCAGATCATCAGAGGAAATATG
TACTACGAAAATTCCTATGCCTTAGCAGTCTTATCTAACTATGATGCAAATAAAACCGGACTGAAGGAGC
TGCCCATGAGAAATTTACAGGAAATCCTGCATGGCGCCGTGCGGTTCAGCAACAACCCTGCCCTGTGCAA
CGTGGAGAGCATCCAGTGGCGGGACATAGTCAGCAGTGACTTTCTCAGCAACATGTCGATGGACTTCCAG
AACCACCTGGGCAGCTGCCAAAAGTGTGATCCAAGCTGTCCCAATGGGAGCTGCTGGGGTGCAGGAGAGG
AGAACTGCCAGAAACTGACCAAAATCATCTGTGCCCAGCAGTGCTCCGGGCGCTGCCGTGGCAAGTCCCC
CAGTGACTGCTGCCACAACCAGTGTGCTGCAGGCTGCACAGGCCCCCGGGAGAGCGACTGCCTGGTCTGC
CGCAAATTCCGAGACGAAGCCACGTGCAAGGACACCTGCCCCCCACTCATGCTCTACAACCCCACCACGT
ACCAGATGGATGTGAACCCCGAGGGCAAATACAGCTTTGGTGCCACCTGCGTGAAGAAGTGTCCCCGTAA
TTATGTGGTGACAGATCACGGCTCGTGCGTCCGAGCCTGTGGGGCCGACAGCTATGAGATGGAGGAAGAC
GGCGTCCGCAAGTGTAAGAAGTGCGAAGGGCCTTGCCGCAAAGTGTGTAACGGAATAGGTATTGGTGAAT
TTAAAGACTCACTCTCCATAAATGCTATGAATATTAAACACTTCAAAAACTGCACCTCCATCAGTGGCGA
TCTCCACATCCTGCCGGTGGCATTTAGGGGTGACTCCTTCACACATACTCCTCCTCTGGATCCACAGGAA
CTGGATATTCTGAAAACCGTAAAGGAAATCACAGGGTTTTTGCTGATTCAGGCTTGGCCTGAAAACAGGA
CGGACCTCCATGCCTTTGAGAACCTAGAAATCATACGCGGCAGGACCAAGCAACATGGTCAGTTTTCTCT
TGCAGTCGTCAGCCTGAACATAACATCCTTGGGATTACGCTCCCTCAAGGAGATAAGTGATGGAGATGTG
ATAATTTCAGGAAACAAAAATTTGTGCTATGCAAATACAATAAACTGGAAAAAACTGTTTGGGACCTCCG
GTCAGAAAACCAAAATTATAAGCAACAGAGGTGAAAACAGCTGCAAGGCCACAGGCCAGGTCTGCCATGC
CTTGTGCTCCCCCGAGGGCTGCTGGGGCCCGGAGCCCAGGGACTGCGTCTCTTGCCGGAATGTCAGCCGA
GGCAGGGAATGCGTGGACAAGTGCAACCTTCTGGAGGGTGAGCCAAGGGAGTTTGTGGAGAACTCTGAGT
GCATACAGTGCCACCCAGAGTGCCTGCCTCAGGCCATGAACATCACCTGCACAGGACGGGGACCAGACAA
CTGTATCCAGTGTGCCCACTACATTGACGGCCCCCACTGCGTCAAGACCTGCCCGGCAGGAGTCATGGGA
GAAAACAACACCCTGGTCTGGAAGTACGCAGACGCCGGCCATGTGTGCCACCTGTGCCATCCAAACTGCA
CCTACGGATGCACTGGGCCAGGTCTTGAAGGCTGTCCAACGAATGGGCCTAAGATCCCGTCCATCGCCAC
TGGGATGGTGGGGGCCCTCCTCTTGCTGCTGGTGGTGGCCCTGGGGATCGGCCTCTTCATGCGAAGGCGC
CACATCGTTCGGAAGCGCACGCTGCGGAGGCTGCTGCAGGAGAGGGAGCTTGTGGAGCCTCTTACACCCA
GT
[981 nt withheld, positions 5533-6513]
TTCTTCAGCAGCCCCTCCACGTCACGGACTCCCCTCCTGAGCTCTCTGAGTGCAACCAGCAACAATTCCA
CCGTGGCTTGCATTGATAGAAATGGGCTGCAAAGCTGTCCCATCAAGGAAGACAGCTTCTTGCAGCGATA
CAGCTCAGACCCCACAGGCGCCTTGACTGAGGACAGCATAGACGACACCTTCCTCCCAGTGCCTGAATAC
ATAAACCAGTCCGTTCCCAAAAGGCCCGCTGGCTCTGTGCAGAATCCTGTCTATCACAATCAGCCTCTGA
ACCCCGCGCCCAGCAGAGACCCACACTACCAGGACCCCCACAGCACTGCAGTGGGCAACCCCGAGTATCT
CAACACTGTCCAGCCCACCTGTGTCAACAGCACATTCGACAGCCCTGCCCACTGGGCCCAGAAAGGCAGC
CACCAAATTAGCCTGGACAACCCTGACTACCAGCAGGACTTCTTTCCCAAGGAAGCCAAGCCAAATGGCA
TCTTTAAGGGCTCCACAGCTGAAAATGCAGAATACCTAAGGGTCGCGCCACAAAGCAGTGAATTTATTGG
AGCATAGAACCCAGCTTTCTTGTACAAAGTGGTTGATATCCAGCACAGTGGCGGCCGCTCGAGTCTAGAG
GGCCCGCGGTTCGAAGGTAAGCCTATCCCTAACCCTCTCCTCGGTCTCGATTCTACGCGTACCGGTTAGT
AATGAGATCCCTCCCCCCCCCCTAACGTTACTGGCCGAAGCCGCTTGGAATAAGGCCGGTGTGCGTTTGT
CTATATGTTATTTTCCACCATATTGCCGTCTTTTGGCAATGTGAGGGCCCGGAAACCTGGCCCTGTCTTC
TTGACGAGCATTCCTAGGGGTCTTTCCCCTCTCGCCAAAGGAATGCAAGGTCTGTTGAATGTCGTGAAGG
AAGCAGTTCCTCTGGAAGCTTCTTGAAGACAAACAACGTCTGTAGCGACCCTTTGCAGGCAGCGGAACCC
CCCACCTGGCGACAGGTGCCTCTGCGGCCAAAAGCCACGTGTATAAGATACACCTGCAAAGGCGGCACAA
CCCCAGTGCCACGTTGTGAGTTGGATAGTTGTGGAAAGAGTCAAATGGCTCTCCTCAAGCGTATTCAACA
AGGGGCTGAAGGATGCCCAGAAGGTACCCCATTGTATGGGATCTGATCTGGGGCCTCGGTGCACATGCTT
TACATGTGTTTAGTCGAGGTTAAAAAAACGTCTAGGCCCCCCGAACCACGGGGACGTGGTTTTCCTTTGA
AAAACACGATGATAATATGGCCACACATATGACCGAGTACAAGCCCACGGTGCGCCTCGCCACCCGCGAC
GACGTCCCCAGGGCCGTACGCACCCTCGCCGCCGCGTTCGCCGACTACCCCGCCACGCGCCACACCGTCG
ATCCGGACCGCCACATCGAGCGGGTCACCGAGCTGCAAGAACTCTTCCTCACGCGCGTCGGGCTCGACAT
CGGCAAGGTGTGGGTCGCGGACGACGGCGCCGCGGTGGCGGTCTGGACCACGCCGGAGAGCGTCGAAGCG
GGGGCGGTGTTCGCCGAGATCGGCCCGCGCATGGCCGAGTTGAGCGGTTCCCGGCTGGCCGCGCAGCAAC
AGATGGAAGGCCTCCTGGCGCCGCACCGGCCCAAGGAGCCCGCGTGGTTCCTGGCCACCGTCGGCGTCTC
GCCCGACCACCAGGGCAAGGGTCTGGGCAGCGCCGTCGTGCTCCCCGGAGTGGAGGCGGCCGAGCGCGCC
GGGGTGCCCGCCTTCCTGGAGACCTCCGCGCCCCGCAACCTCCCCTTCTACGAGCGGCTCGGCTTCACCG
TCACCGCCGACGTCGAGGTGCCCGAAGGACCGCGCACCTGGTGCATGACCCGCAAGCCCGGTGCCTAAAT
CGATAGATCCTAATCAACCTCTGGATTACAAAATTTGTGAAAGATTGACTGGTATTCTTAACTATGTTGC
TCCTTTTACGCTATGTGGATACGCTGCTTTAATGCCTTTGTATCATGCTATTGCTTCCCGTATGGCTTTC
ATTTTCTCCTCCTTGTATAAATCCTGGTTGCTGTCTCTTTATGAGGAGTTGTGGCCCGTTGTCAGGCAAC
GTGGCGTGGTGTGCACTGTGTTTGCTGACGCAACCCCCACTGGTTGGGGCATTGCCACCACCTGTCAGCT
CCTTTCCGGGACTTTCGCTTTCCCCCTCCCTATTGCCACGGCGGAACTCATCGCCGCCTGCCTTGCCCGC
TGCTGGACAGGGGCTCGGCTGTTGGGCACTGACAATTCCGTGGTGTTGTCGGGGAAATCATCGTCCTTTC
CTTGGCTGCTCGCCTGTGTTGCCACCTGGATTCTGCGCGGGACGTCCTTCTGCTACGTCCCTTCGGCCCT
CAATCCAGCGGACCTTCCTTCCCGCGGCCTGCTGCCGGCTCTGCGGCCTCTTCCGCGTCTTCGCCTTCGC
CCTCAGACGAGTCGGATCTCCCTTTGGGCCGCCTCCCCGCCTGAGATCCTTTAAGACCAATGACTTACAA
GGCAGCTGTAGATCTTAGCCACTTTTTAAAAGAAAAGGGGGGACTGGAAGGGCTAATTCACTCCCAACGA
AGACAAGATCTGCTTTTTGCTTGTACTGGGTCTCTCTGGTTAGACCAGATCTGAGCCTGGGAGCTCTCTG
GCTAACTAGGGAACCCACTGCTTAAGCCTCAATAAAGCTTGCCTTGAGTGCTTCAAGTAGTGTGTGCCCG
TCTGTTGTGTGACTCTGGTAACTAGAGATCCCTCAGACCCTTTTAGTCAGTGTGGAAAATCTCTAGCAGT
AGTAGTTCATGTCATCTTATTATTCAGTATTTATAACTTGCAAAGAAATGAATATCAGAGAGTGAGAGGC
CCGGGTTAATTAAGGAAAGGGCTAGATCATTCTTGAAGACGAAAGGGCCTCGTGATACGCCTATTTTTAT
AGGTTAATGTCATGATAATAATGGTTTCTTAGACGTCAGGTGGCACTTTTCGGGGAAATGTGCGCGGAAC
CCCTATTTGTTTATTTTTCTAAATACATTCAAATATGTATCCGCTCATGAGACAATAACCCTGATAAATG
CTTCAATAATATTGAAAAAGGAAGAGTATGAGTATTCAACATTTCCGTGTCGCCCTTATTCCCTTTTTTG
CGGCATTTTGCCTTCCTGTTTTTGCTCACCCAGAAACGCTGGTGAAAGTAAAAGATGCTGAAGATCAGTT
GGGTGCACGAGTGGGTTACATCGAACTGGATCTCAACAGCGGTAAGATCCTTGAGAGTTTTCGCCCCGAA
GAACGTTTTCCAATGATGAGCACTTTTAAAGTTCTGCTATGTGGCGCGGTATTATCCCGTGTTGACGCCG
GGCAAGAGCAACTCGGTCGCCGCATACACTATTCTCAGAATGACTTGGTTGAGTACTCACCAGTCACAGA
AAAGCATCTTACGGATGGCATGACAGTAAGAGAATTATGCAGTGCTGCCATAACCATGAGTGATAACACT
GCGGCCAACTTACTTCTGACAACGATCGGAGGACCGAAGGAGCTAACCGCTTTTTTGCACAACATGGGGG
ATCATGTAACTCGCCTTGATCGTTGGGAACCGGAGCTGAATGAAGCCATACCAAACGACGAGCGTGACAC
CACGATGCCTGTAGCAATGGCAACAACGTTGCGCAAACTATTAACTGGCGAACTACTTACTCTAGCTTCC
CGGCAACAATTAATAGACTGGATGGAGGCGGATAAAGTTGCAGGACCACTTCTGCGCTCGGCCCTTCCGG
CTGGCTGGTTTATTGCTGATAAATCTGGAGCCGGTGAGCGTGGGTCTCGCGGTATCATTGCAGCACTGGG
GCCAGATGGTAAGCCCTCCCGTATCGTAGTTATCTACACGACGGGGAGTCAGGCAACTATGGATGAACGA
AATAGACAGATCGCTGAGATAGGTGCCTCACTGATTAAGCATTGGTAACTGTCAGACCAAGTTTACTCAT
ATATACTTTAGATTGATTTAAAACTTCATTTTTAATTTAAAAGGATCTAGGTGAAGATCCTTTTTGATAA
TCTCATGACCAAAATCCCTTAACGTGAGTTTTCGTTCCACTGAGCGTCAGACCCCGTAGAAAAGATCAAA
GGATCTTCTTGAGATCCTTTTTTTCTGCGCGTAATCTGCTGCTTGCAAACAAAAAAACCACCGCTACCAG
CGGTGGTTTGTTTGCCGGATCAAGAGCTACCAACTCTTTTTCCGAAGGTAACTGGCTTCAGCAGAGCGCA
GATACCAAATACTGTTCTTCTAGTGTAGCCGTAGTTAGGCCACCACTTCAAGAACTCTGTAGCACCGCCT
ACATACCTCGCTCTGCTAATCCTGTTACCAGTGGCTGCTGCCAGTGGCGATAAGTCGTGTCTTACCGGGT
TGGACTCAAGACGATAGTTACCGGATAAGGCGCAGCGGTCGGGCTGAACGGGGGGTTCGTGCACACAGCC
CAGCTTGGAGCGAACGACCTACACCGAACTGAGATACCTACAGCGTGAGCTATGAGAAAGCGCCACGCTT
CCCGAAGGGAGAAAGGCGGACAGGTATCCGGTAAGCGGCAGGGTCGGAACAGGAGAGCGCACGAGGGAGC
TTCCAGGGGGAAACGCCTGGTATCTTTATAGTCCTGTCGGGTTTCGCCACCTCTGACTTGAGCGTCGATT
TTTGTGATGCTCGTCAGGGGGGCGGAGCCTATGGAAAAACGCCAGCAACGCGGCCTTTTTACGGTTCCTG
GCCTTTTGCTGGCCTTTTGCTCACATGTTCTTTCCTGCGTTATCCCCTGATTCTGTGGATAACCGTATTA
CCGCCTTTGAGTGAGCTGATACCGCTCGCCGCAGCCGAACGACCGAGCGCAGCGAGTCAGTGAGCGAGGA
AGCGGAAGAGCGCCCAATACGCAAACCGCCTCTCCCCGCGCGTTGGCCGATTCATTAATGCAGCAAGCTC
ATGGCTGACTAATTTTTTTTATTTATGCAGAGGCCGAGGCCGCCTCGGCCTCTGAGCTATTCCAGAAGTA
GTGAGGAGGCTTTTTTGGAGGCCTAGGCTTTTGCAAAAAGCTCCCCGTGGCACGACAGGTTTCCCGACTG
GAAAGCGGGCAGTGAGCGCAACGCAATTAATGTGAGTTAGCTCACTCATTAGGCACCCCAGGCTTTACAC
TTTATGCTTCCGGCTCGTATGTTGTGTGGAATTGTGAGCGGATAACAATTTCACACAGGAAACAGCTATG
ACATGATTACGAATTTCACAAATAAAGCATTTTTTTCACTGCATTCTAGTTGTGGTTTGTCCAAACTCAT
CAATGTATCTTATCATGTCTGGATCAACTGGATAACTCAAGCTAACCAAAATCATCCCAAACTTCCCACC
CCATACCCTATTACCACTGCCAATTACCTGTGGTTTCATTTACTCTAAACCTGTGATTCCTCTGAATTAT
TTTCATTTTAAAGAAATTGTATTTGTTAAATATGTACTACAAACTTAGTAGT
Features (pLannotate 1.2.2; 27 found; start..end, strand, type, name):
    377..634     +  LTR            5' LTR (truncated): truncated 5' long terminal repeat (LTR) from HIV-1
    681..806     +  misc_feature   HIV-1 Ψ: packaging signal of human immunodeficiency virus type 1
    790..1128    +  CDS            HIV-1 gag (fragment): gag protein from human immunodeficiency virus 1; gag
   1303..1536    +  misc_feature   RRE: The Rev response element (RRE) of HIV-1 allows for Rev-dependent mRNA export from the nucleus to the cytoplasm.
   1913..2013    +  CDS            Rev (fragment): human immunodeficiency virus 1 (HIV-1) Rev protein; rev; enhances nuclear export of unspliced and incompletely spliced viral mRNAs
   2058..2175    +  misc_feature   cPPT/CTS: central polypurine tract and central termination sequence of HIV-1
   2223..3401    +  promoter       EF-1α promoter: strong constitutive promoter for human elongation factor EF-1α
   3422..3442    +  protein_bind   attB1: mutant version of attB; core recombination site for the Gateway® BP reaction BP Clonase™
   3448..7078    +  CDS            EGFR (fragment) (sequence partly withheld): precursor of human epidermal growth factor receptor
   7082..7106    -  protein_bind   attB2: mutant version of attB; recombination site for the Gateway® BP reaction BP Clonase™
   7159..7200    +  CDS            V5 tag: epitope tag from simian virus 5
   7326..7788    +  misc_feature   IRES: internal ribosome entry site (IRES) of the encephalomyocarditis virus (EMCV)
   7802..8399    +  CDS            PuroR (fragment): puromycin N-acetyltransferase; pac from Streptomyces; confers resistance to puromycin
   8415..9003    +  misc_feature   WPRE: woodchuck hepatitis virus posttranscriptional regulatory element
   9011..9076    +  CDS            nef (fragment): NEF_HV1Z2 - Experimental evidence at protein level: Swiss-Prot protein existence level 1. Extracellular Nef protein targets CD4(+) T-lymphocytes for apoptosis by interacting with CXCR4 surface receptors. From Human immunodeficiency virus type 1 group M subtype D (isolate Z2/CDC-Z34) (HIV-1).
   9078..9311    +  LTR            3' LTR (ΔU3): self-inactivating 3' long terminal repeat (LTR) from HIV-1
   9516..9620    +  promoter       AmpR promoter: bla
   9621..10481   +  CDS            AmpR: β-lactamase; bla; confers resistance to ampicillin, carbenicillin, and related antibiotics
  10652..11240   +  rep_origin     ori: high-copy-number ColE1/pMB1/pBR322/pUC origin of replication
  11423..11477   +  CDS            lacI (fragment): lac repressor; lacI; The lac repressor binds to the lac operator to inhibit transcription in E. coli. This inhibition can be relieved by adding lactose or isopropyl-β-D-thiogalactopyranoside (IPTG).
  11483..11576   +  rep_origin     SV40 ori (fragment): SV40 origin of replication
  11601..11638   +  CDS            lacI (fragment): lac repressor; lacI; The lac repressor binds to the lac operator to inhibit transcription in E. coli. This inhibition can be relieved by adding lactose or isopropyl-β-D-thiogalactopyranoside (IPTG).
  11651..11672   +  protein_bind   CAP binding site: CAP binding activates transcription in the presence of cAMP. E. coli catabolite activator protein
  11687..11717   +  promoter       lac promoter: promoter for the E. coli lac operon
  11721..11743   +  protein_bind   lac operator (fragment): The lac repressor binds to the lac operator to inhibit transcription in E. coli. This inhibition can be relieved by adding lactose or isopropyl-β-D-thiogalactopyranoside (IPTG). lac repressor encoded by lacI
  11775..11858   +  polyA_signal   SV40 poly(A) signal (fragment): SV40 polyadenylation signal
  12025..329     +  CDS            nef (fragment) (across the origin): NEF_HV1BR - Experimental evidence at protein level: Swiss-Prot protein existence level 1. Extracellular Nef protein targets CD4(+) T-lymphocytes for apoptosis by interacting with CXCR4 surface receptors (PubMed:14990729). From Human immunodeficiency virus type 1 group M subtype B (isolate BRU/LAI) (HIV-1).
