[The description below was written by a language model from this plasmid's Addgene catalogue record and pLannotate feature annotations shown in this document.]
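Description:
pHAGE-EGFR-T354M is an HIV-1-based lentiviral expression plasmid of about 12 kb, built on the pHAGE backbone to deliver a mutant human epidermal growth factor receptor into mammalian cells. In bacteria it is maintained through a high-copy ColE1/pUC-type origin and selected with ampicillin via the β-lactamase gene. The viral portion includes a truncated 5' LTR, the Ψ packaging signal with an adjoining gag fragment, the Rev response element for Rev-dependent nuclear export of the genomic RNA, the cPPT/CTS element, and a ΔU3 3' LTR. This last element makes the integrated provirus self-inactivating. Because the plasmid lacks functional viral structural and enzymatic genes, these must be supplied in trans to produce particles. Short nef, rev, lacI, lac promoter and SV40 fragments annotated elsewhere appear to be backbone remnants rather than functional parts.

The payload is driven by the strong constitutive human EF-1α promoter. The EGFR coding sequence carrying the T354M substitution was inserted by Gateway cloning and is flanked by attB1 and attB2 sites. A V5 epitope tag lies just downstream of attB2, although the record does not state whether it is fused in frame to the receptor. An EMCV IRES then directs translation of puromycin N-acetyltransferase from the same transcript, so puromycin selection enriches for transduced cells that also express the EGFR cassette. A WPRE before the 3' LTR enhances transcript stability and expression. The construct provides stable lentiviral expression of this EGFR variant and comes from a large-scale effort to functionally annotate somatic mutations found in cancer.
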