Addgene plasmid #116308: pHAGE-EGFR-T354M
Purpose: Lentiviral expression of EGFR T354M
Depositing lab: Gordon Mills & Kenneth Scott. Depositing organization: Baylor College of Medicine. Publication: Systematic Functional Annotation of Somatic Mutations in Cancer. Ng PK, Li J, Jeong KJ, Shao S, Chen H, Tsang YH, Sengupta S, Wang Z, Bhavana VH, Tran R, Soewito S, Minussi DC, Moreno D, Kong K, Dogruluk T, Lu H, Gao J, Tokheim C, Zhou DC, Johnson AM, Zeng J, Ip CKM, Ju Z, Wester M, Yu S, Li Y, Vellano CP, Schultz N, Karchin R, Ding L, Lu Y, Cheung LWT, Chen K, Shaw KR, Meric-Bernstam F, Scott KL, Yi S, Sahni N, Liang H, Mills GB. Cancer Cell. 2018 Mar 12;33(3):450-462.e10. doi: 10.1016/j.ccell.2018.01.021. PubMed 29533785.
Backbone
  Vector backbone: pHAGE
  Vector type: Lentiviral
Growth in bacteria
  Bacterial resistance: Ampicillin, 100 μg/mL
  Growth temperature: 37°C
  Growth strain: Stbl3
  Copy number: High Copy
Gene/Insert
  Gene/Insert name: EGFR
  Species: H. sapiens (human)
  Mutation: T354M
  Entrez Gene: EGFR (a.k.a. ERBB, ERBB1, ERRP, HER1, NISBD2, NNCIS, PIG61, mENA)
  Cloning method: Gateway Cloning
Terms and licenses: Academic/Nonprofit Terms; Industry Terms: Not Available to Industry
How to cite: pHAGE-EGFR-T354M was a gift from Gordon Mills & Kenneth Scott (Addgene plasmid # 116308 ; http://n2t.net/addgene:116308 ; RRID:Addgene_116308)
