>Addgene plasmid #116308 | pHAGE-EGFR-T354M | depositor partial sequence | sequence record 219182 | insert
ATGCGACCCTCCGGGACGGCCGGGGCAGCGCTCCTGGCGCTGCTGGCTGCGCTCTGCCCGGCGAGTCGGG
CTCTGGAGGAAAAGAAAGTTTGCCAAGGCACGAGTAACAAGCTCACGCAGTTGGGCACTTTTGAAGATCA
TTTTCTCAGCCTCCAGAGGATGTTCAATAACTGTGAGGTGGTCCTTGGGAATTTGGAAATTACCTATGTG
CAGAGGAATTATGATCTTTCCTTCTTAAAGACCATCCAGGAGGTGGCTGGTTATGTCCTCATTGCCCTCA
ACACAGTGGAGCGAATTCCTTTGGAAAACCTGCAGATCATCAGAGGAAATATGTACTACGAAAATTCCTA
TGCCTTAGCAGTCTTATCTAACTATGATGCAAATAAAACCGGACTGAAGGAGCTGCCCATGAGAAATTTA
CAGGAAATCCTGCATGGCGCCGTGCGGTTCAGCAACAACCCTGCCCTGTGCAACGTGGAGAGCATCCAGT
GGCGGGACATAGTCAGCAGTGACTTTCTCAGCAACATGTCGATGGACTTCCAGAACCACCTGGGCAGCTG
CCAAAAGTGTGATCCAAGCTGTCCCAATGGGAGCTGCTGGGGTGCAGGAGAGGAGAACTGCCAGAAACTG
ACCAAAATCATCTGTGCCCAGCAGTGCTCCGGGCGCTGCCGTGGCAAGTCCCCCAGTGACTGCTGCCACA
ACCAGTGTGCTGCAGGCTGCACAGGCCCCCGGGAGAGCGACTGCCTGGTCTGCCGCAAATTCCGAGACGA
AGCCACGTGCAAGGACACCTGCCCCCCACTCATGCTCTACAACCCCACCACGTACCAGATGGATGTGAAC
CCCGAGGGCAAATACAGCTTTGGTGCCACCTGCGTGAAGAAGTGTCCCCGTAATTATGTGGTGACAGATC
ACGGCTCGTGCGTCCGAGCCTGTGGGGCCGACAGCTATGAGATGGAGGAAGACGGCGTCCGCAAGTGTAA
GAAGTGCGAAGGGCCTTGCCGCAAAGTGTGTAACGGAATAGGTATTGGTGAATTTAAAGACTCACTCTCC
ATAAATGCTATGAATATTAAACACTTCAAAAACTGCACCTCCATCAGTGGCGATCTCCACATCCTGCCGG
TGGCATTTAGGGGTGACTCCTTCACACATACTCCTCCTCTGGATCCACAGGAACTGGATATTCTGAAAAC
CGTAAAGGAAATCACAGGGTTTTTGCTGATTCAGGCTTGGCCTGAAAACAGGACGGACCTCCATGCCTTT
GAGAACCTAGAAATCATACGCGGCAGGACCAAGCAACATGGTCAGTTTTCTCTTGCAGTCGTCAGCCTGA
ACATAACATCCTTGGGATTACGCTCCCTCAAGGAGATAAGTGATGGAGATGTGATAATTTCAGGAAACAA
AAATTTGTGCTATGCAAATACAATAAACTGGAAAAAACTGTTTGGGACCTCCGGTCAGAAAACCAAAATT
ATAAGCAACAGAGGTGAAAACAGCTGCAAGGCCACAGGCCAGGTCTGCCATGCCTTGTGCTCCCCCGAGG
GCTGCTGGGGCCCGGAGCCCAGGGACTGCGTCTCTTGCCGGAATGTCAGCCGAGGCAGGGAATGCGTGGA
CAAGTGCAACCTTCTGGAGGGTGAGCCAAGGGAGTTTGTGGAGAACTCTGAGTGCATACAGTGCCACCCA
GAGTGCCTGCCTCAGGCCATGAACATCACCTGCACAGGACGGGGACCAGACAACTGTATCCAGTGTGCCC
ACTACATTGACGGCCCCCACTGCGTCAAGACCTGCCCGGCAGGAGTCATGGGAGAAAACAACACCCTGGT
CTGGAAGTACGCAGACGCCGGCCATGTGTGCCACCTGTGCCATCCAAACTGCACCTACGGATGCACTGGG
CCAGGTCTTGAAGGCTGTCCAACGAATGGGCCTAAGATCCCGTCCATCGCCACTGGGATGGTGGGGGCCC
TCCTCTTGCTGCTGGTGGTGGCCCTGGGGATCGGCCTCTTCATGCGAAGGCGCCACATCGTTCGGAAGCG
CACGCTGCGGAGGCTGCTGCAGGAGAGGGAGCTTGTGGAGCCTCTTACACCCAGT
[981 nt withheld, positions 2086-3066]
TTCTTCAGCAGCCCCTCCACGTCACGGACTCCCCTCCTGAGCTCTCTGAGTGCAACCAGCAACAATTCCA
CCGTGGCTTGCATTGATAGAAATGGGCTGCAAAGCTGTCCCATCAAGGAAGACAGCTTCTTGCAGCGATA
CAGCTCAGACCCCACAGGCGCCTTGACTGAGGACAGCATAGACGACACCTTCCTCCCAGTGCCTGAATAC
ATAAACCAGTCCGTTCCCAAAAGGCCCGCTGGCTCTGTGCAGAATCCTGTCTATCACAATCAGCCTCTGA
ACCCCGCGCCCAGCAGAGACCCACACTACCAGGACCCCCACAGCACTGCAGTGGGCAACCCCGAGTATCT
CAACACTGTCCAGCCCACCTGTGTCAACAGCACATTCGACAGCCCTGCCCACTGGGCCCAGAAAGGCAGC
CACCAAATTAGCCTGGACAACCCTGACTACCAGCAGGACTTCTTTCCCAAGGAAGCCAAGCCAAATGGCA
TCTTTAAGGGCTCCACAGCTGAAAATGCAGAATACCTAAGGGTCGCGCCACAAAGCAGTGAATTTATTGG
AGCATGA
